>Addgene plasmid #158370 | MAC-SARS-CoV-2 N | addgene full sequence | sequence record 309563 | Addgene NGS Result
GTATTGGGCGCTCTTCCGCTTCCTCGCTCACTGACTCGCTGCGCTCGGTCGTTCGGCTGCGGCGAGCGGT
ATCAGCTCACTCAAAGGCGGTAATACGGTTATCCACAGAATCAGGGGATAACGCAGGAAAGAACATGTGA
GCAAAAGGCCAGCAAAAGGCCAGGAACCGTAAAAAGGCCGCGTTGCTGGCGTTTTTCCATAGGCTCCGCC
CCCCTGACGAGCATCACAAAAATCGACGCTCAAGTCAGAGGTGGCGAAACCCGACAGGACTATAAAGATA
CCAGGCGTTTCCCCCTGGAAGCTCCCTCGTGCGCTCTCCTGTTCCGACCCTGCCGCTTACCGGATACCTG
TCCGCCTTTCTCCCTTCGGGAAGCGTGGCGCTTTCTCATAGCTCACGCTGTAGGTATCTCAGTTCGGTGT
AGGTCGTTCGCTCCAAGCTGGGCTGTGTGCACGAACCCCCCGTTCAGCCCGACCGCTGCGCCTTATCCGG
TAACTATCGTCTTGAGTCCAACCCGGTAAGACACGACTTATCGCCACTGGCAGCAGCCACTGGTAACAGG
ATTAGCAGAGCGAGGTATGTAGGCGGTGCTACAGAGTTCTTGAAGTGGTGGCCTAACTACGGCTACACTA
GAAGAACAGTATTTGGTATCTGCGCTCTGCTGAAGCCAGTTACCTTCGGAAAAAGAGTTGGTAGCTCTTG
ATCCGGCAAACAAACCACCGCTGGTAGCGGTGGTTTTTTTGTTTGCAAGCAGCAGATTACGCGCAGAAAA
AAAGGATCTCAAGAAGATCCTTTGATCTTTTCTACGGGGTCTGACGCTCAGTGGAACGAAAACTCACGTT
AAGGGATTTTGGTCATGAGATTATCAAAAAGGATCTTCACCTAGATCCTTTTAAATTAAAAATGAAGTTT
TAAATCAATCTAAAGTATATATGAGTAAACTTGGTCTGACAGTTACCAATGCTTAATCAGTGAGGCACCT
ATCTCAGCGATCTGTCTATTTCGTTCATCCATAGTTGCCTGACTCCCCGTCGTGTAGATAACTACGATAC
GGGAGGGCTTACCATCTGGCCCCAGTGCTGCAATGATACCGCGAGACCCACGCTCACCGGCTCCAGATTT
ATCAGCAATAAACCAGCCAGCCGGAAGGGCCGAGCGCAGAAGTGGTCCTGCAACTTTATCCGCCTCCATC
CAGTCTATTAATTGTTGCCGGGAAGCTAGAGTAAGTAGTTCGCCAGTTAATAGTTTGCGCAACGTTGTTG
CCATTGCTACAGGCATCGTGGTGTCACGCTCGTCGTTTGGTATGGCTTCATTCAGCTCCGGTTCCCAACG
ATCAAGGCGAGTTACATGATCCCCCATGTTGTGCAAAAAAGCGGTTAGCTCCTTCGGTCCTCCGATCGTT
GTCAGAAGTAAGTTGGCCGCAGTGTTATCACTCATGGTTATGGCAGCACTGCATAATTCTCTTACTGTCA
TGCCATCCGTAAGATGCTTTTCTGTGACTGGTGAGTACTCAACCAAGTCATTCTGAGAATAGTGTATGCG
GCGACCGAGTTGCTCTTGCCCGGCGTCAATACGGGATAATACCGCGCCACATAGCAGAACTTTAAAAGTG
CTCATCATTGGAAAACGTTCTTCGGGGCGAAAACTCTCAAGGATCTTACCGCTGTTGAGATCCAGTTCGA
TGTAACCCACTCGTGCACCCAACTGATCTTCAGCATCTTTTACTTTCACCAGCGTTTCTGGGTGAGCAAA
AACAGGAAGGCAAAATGCCGCAAAAAAGGGAATAAGGGCGACACGGAAATGTTGAATACTCATACTCTTC
CTTTTTCAATATTATTGAAGCATTTATCAGGGTTATTGTCTCATGAGCGGATACATATTTGAATGTATTT
AGAAAAATAAACAAATAGGGGTTCCGCGCACATTTCCCCGAAAAGTGCCACCTGACGTCGACGGATCGGG
AGATCTCCCGATCCCCTATGGTGCACTCTCAGTACAATCTGCTCTGATGCCGCATAGTTAAGCCAGTATC
TGCTCCCTGCTTGTGTGTTGGAGGTCGCTGAGTAGTGCGCGAGCAAAATTTAAGCTACAACAAGGCAAGG
CTTGACCGACAATTGCATGAAGAATCTGCTTAGGGTTAGGCGTTTTGCGCTGCTTCGCGATGTACGGGCC
AGATATACGCGTTGACATTGATTATTGACTAGTTATTAATAGTAATCAATTACGGGGTCATTAGTTCATA
GCCCATATATGGAGTTCCGCGTTACATAACTTACGGTAAATGGCCCGCCTGGCTGACCGCCCAACGACCC
CCGCCCATTGACGTCAATAATGACGTATGTTCCCATAGTAACGCCAATAGGGACTTTCCATTGACGTCAA
TGGGTGGAGTATTTACGGTAAACTGCCCACTTGGCAGTACATCAAGTGTATCATATGCCAAGTACGCCCC
CTATTGACGTCAATGACGGTAAATGGCCCGCCTGGCATTATGCCCAGTACATGACCTTATGGGACTTTCC
TACTTGGCAGTACATCTACGTATTAGTCATCGCTATTACCATGGTGATGCGGTTTTGGCAGTACATCAAT
GGGCGTGGATAGCGGTTTGACTCACGGGGATTTCCAAGTCTCCACCCCATTGACGTCAATGGGAGTTTGT
TTTGGCACCAAAATCAACGGGACTTTCCAAAATGTCGTAACAACTCCGCCCCATTGACGCAAATGGGCGG
TAGGCGTGTACGGTGGGAGGTCTATATAAGCAGAGCTCTCCCTATCAGTGATAGAGATCTCCCTATCAGT
GATAGAGATCGTCGACGAGCTCGTTTAGTGAACCGTCAGATCGCCTGGAGACGCCATCCACGCTGTTTTG
ACCTCCATAGAAGACACCGGGACCGATCCAGCCTCCGGACTCTAGCGTTTAAACTTAAGCTTGGTACCGA
GCTCGGATCCACTAGTCCAGTGTGGTGGAATTCTGCAGATATCAACAAGTTTGTACAAAAAAGTTGGCAT
GTCCGACAACGGTCCCCAGAACCAGCGTAACGCTCCAAGGATCACCTTCGGTGGACCTAGCGACTCCACC
GGCAGCAACCAGAACGGAGAACGCTCCGGAGCCAGAAGCAAGCAGCGTAGGCCACAGGGCCTGCCTAACA
ACACCGCCAGCTGGTTCACCGCTCTGACCCAGCACGGAAAGGAAGACCTGAAGTTCCCAAGGGGACAGGG
CGTGCCAATCAACACCAACAGCTCTCCAGACGACCAGATCGGATACTACAGGCGTGCCACCAGGCGCATC
AGAGGAGGCGACGGAAAGATGAAGGACCTGTCTCCTAGGTGGTACTTCTACTACCTGGGCACCGGACCAG
AGGCTGGTCTGCCATACGGCGCCAACAAGGACGGCATCATCTGGGTGGCTACCGAGGGAGCTCTGAACAC
CCCAAAGGACCACATCGGAACCCGTAACCCTGCCAACAACGCTGCCATCGTGCTGCAGCTGCCACAGGGA
ACCACCCTGCCCAAGGGATTCTACGCTGAGGGCTCCAGGGGTGGAAGCCAGGCTAGCTCTCGTTCTTCCA
GCCGTTCTAGGAACAGCTCCCGCAACTCTACCCCAGGAAGCTCCAGAGGCACCAGCCCAGCTCGTATGGC
CGGCAACGGAGGTGACGCCGCTCTGGCTCTGCTGCTGCTGGACCGTCTGAACCAGCTGGAAAGCAAGATG
TCCGGAAAGGGTCAGCAGCAGCAGGGCCAGACCGTGACCAAGAAGTCTGCCGCTGAGGCCTCTAAGAAGC
CCAGGCAGAAGAGGACCGCTACCAAGGCCTACAACGTGACCCAGGCCTTCGGAAGACGTGGACCTGAACA
GACCCAGGGAAACTTCGGCGACCAGGAGCTGATCCGCCAGGGAACCGACTACAAGCACTGGCCACAGATC
GCTCAGTTCGCCCCTTCTGCTAGCGCCTTCTTCGGAATGTCCAGGATCGGAATGGAGGTGACCCCTTCCG
GCACCTGGCTGACCTACACCGGAGCTATCAAGCTGGACGACAAGGACCCCAACTTCAAGGACCAGGTGAT
CCTGCTGAACAAGCACATCGACGCCTACAAGACCTTCCCACCTACCGAGCCAAAGAAGGACAAGAAGAAG
AAGGCCGACGAAACCCAGGCCCTGCCACAGAGGCAGAAGAAGCAGCAGACCGTGACCCTGCTGCCAGCTG
CTGACCTGGACGACTTCTCCAAGCAGCTGCAGCAGTCTATGAGCTCTGCTGACTCCACCCAGGCTTACCC
AACTTTCTTGTACAAAGTGGTTGATATCAAGGCCGCCGACATCACCAGCCTGTACAAGAAAGTGGGGTGG
AGCCATCCCCAGTTCGAGAAGGGCGGAGGATCTGGCGGCGGAAGCGGCGGAGGAAGCTGGTCCCACCCTC
AGTTTGAGAAAGGCACCGAGCTGGGCAGCACCATGGCCAGCTACCCCTACGACGTGCCCGACTACGCCAA
GGACAACACCGTGCCCCTGAAGCTGATCGCCCTGCTGGCCAACGGCGAGTTCCACTCTGGCGAGCAGCTG
GGCGAGACACTGGGCATGAGCAGAGCCGCCATCAACAAGCACATCCAGACCCTGCGGGACTGGGGCGTGG
ACGTGTTCACAGTGCCCGGCAAGGGCTACAGCCTGCCCGAGCCCATCCAGCTGCTGAACGCCAAGCAGAT
CCTGGGCCAGCTGGATGGCGGATCTGTGGCCGTGCTGCCCGTGATCGACAGCACCAACCAGTATCTGCTC
GACCGGATCGGCGAGCTGAAGTCCGGCGACGCCTGTATCGCCGAGTACCAGCAGGCCGGCAGAGGCGGCA
GGGGCAGAAAGTGGTTCAGCCCCTTCGGCGCCAACCTGTACCTGAGCATGTTCTGGAGACTGGAACAGGG
CCCAGCCGCCGCTATTGGCCTGAGCCTGGTCATCGGCATCGTGATGGCCGAGGTGCTGCGGAAGCTGGGC
GCCGACAAAGTGCGCGTGAAGTGGCCCAACGACCTGTATCTGCAGGACCGGAAGCTGGCCGGCATCCTGG
TGGAACTGACCGGCAAAACAGGCGACGCCGCCCAGATCGTGATCGGCGCTGGCATCAACATGGCCATGCG
GCGGGTGGAAGAGAGCGTGGTCAACCAGGGCTGGATCACCCTGCAGGAAGCCGGCATCAACCTGGACCGG
AACACCCTGGCCGCCATGCTGATCAGAGAGCTGAGAGCCGCCCTGGAACTGTTCGAGCAGGAAGGCCTGG
CCCCCTACCTGAGCAGATGGGAGAAGCTGGACAACTTCATCAACCGGCCCGTGAAACTGATCATCGGCGA
CAAAGAGATCTTCGGCATCAGCCGGGGCATCGACAAGCAGGGGGCCCTGCTCCTGGAACAGGACGGCATC
ATCAAGCCCTGGATGGGCGGCGAGATCAGCCTGCGGAGCGCCGAGAAGTGATGACTCGAGTCTAGAGGGC
CCGTTTAAACCCGCTGATCAGCCTCGACTGTGCCTTCTAGTTGCCAGCCATCTGTTGTTTGCCCCTCCCC
CGTGCCTTCCTTGACCCTGGAAGGTGCCACTCCCACTGTCCTTTCCTAATAAAATGAGGAAATTGCATCG
CATTGTCTGAGTAGGTGTCATTCTATTCTGGGGGGTGGGGTGGGGCAGGACAGCAAGGGGGAGGATTGGG
AAGACAATAGCAGGCATGCTGGGGATGCGGTGGGCTCTATGGCTTCTGAGGCGGAAAGAACCAGCTGGGG
CTCTAGGGGGTATCCCC
[124 nt withheld, positions 5758-5881]
C
[91 nt withheld, positions 5883-5973]
AGGGTGATGGTTCACGTACCTAGAAGTTCCTATTCCGAAGTTCCTATTCTCTAGAAAGTATAGGAACTTC
CTTGGCCAAAAAGCCTGAACTCACCGCGACGTCTGTCGAGAAGTTTCTGATCGAAAAGTTCGACAGCGTC
TCCGACCTGATGCAGCTCTCGGAGGGCGAAGAATCTCGTGCTTTCAGCTTCGATGTAGGAGGGCGTGGAT
ATGTCCTGCGGGTAAATAGCTGCGCCGATGGTTTCTACAAAGATCGTTATGTTTATCGGCACTTTGCATC
GGCCGCGCTCCCGATTCCGGAAGTGCTTGACATTGGGGAATTCAGCGAGAGCCTGACCTATTGCATCTCC
CGCCGTGCACAGGGTGTCACGTTGCAAGACCTGCCTGAAACCGAACTGCCCGCTGTTCTGCAGCCGGTCG
CGGAGGCCATGGATGCGATCGCTGCGGCCGATCTTAGCCAGACGAGCGGGTTCGGCCCATTCGGACCGCA
AGGAATCGGTCAATACACTACATGGCGTGATTTCATATGCGCGATTGCTGATCCCCATGTGTATCACTGG
CAAACTGTGATGGACGACACCGTCAGTGCGTCCGTCGCGCAGGCTCTCGATGAGCTGATGCTTTGGGCCG
AGGACTGCCCCGAAGTCCGGCACCTCGTGCACGCGGATTTCGGCTCCAACAATGTCCTGACGGACAATGG
CCGCATAACAGCGGTCATTGACTGGAGCGAGGCGATGTTCGGGGATTCCCAATACGAGGTCGCCAACATC
TTCTTCTGGAGGCCGTGGTTGGCTTGTATGGAGCAGCAGACGCGCTACTTCGAGCGGAGGCATCCGGAGC
TTGCAGGATCGCCGCGGCTCCGGGCGTATATGCTCCGCATTGGTCTTGACCAACTCTATCAGAGCTTGGT
TGACGGCAATTTCGATGATGCAGCTTGGGCGCAGGGTCGATGCGACGCAATCGTCCGATCCGGAGCCGGG
ACTGTCGGGCGTACACAAATCGCCCGCAGAAGCGCGGCCGTCTGGACCGATGGCTGTGTAGAAGTACTCG
CCGATAGTGGAAACCGACGCCCCAGCACTCGTCCGAGGGCAAAGGAATAGCACGTACTACGAGATTTCGA
TTCCACCGCCGCCTTCTATGAAAGGTTGGGCTTCGGAATCGTTTTCCGGGACGCCGGCTGGATGATCCTC
CAGCGCGGGGATCTCATGCTGGAGTTCTTCGCCCACCCCAACTTGTTTATTGCAGCTTATAATGGTTACA
AATAAAGCAATAGCATCACAAATTTCACAAATAAAGCATTTTTTTCACTGCATTCTAGTTGTGGTTTGTC
CAAACTCATCAATGTATCTTATCATGTCTGTATACCGTCGACCTCTAGCTAGAGCTTGGCGTAATCATGG
TCATAGCTGTTTCCTGTGTGAAATTGTTATCCGCTCACAATTCCACACAACATACGAGCCGGAAGCATAA
AGTGTAAAGCCTGGGGTGCCTAATGAGTGAGCTAACTCACATTAATTGCGTTGCGCTCACTGCCCGCTTT
CCAGTCGGGAAACCTGTCGTGCCAGCTGCATTAATGAATCGGCCAACGCGCGGGGAGAGGCGGTTTGC
Features (pLannotate 1.2.2; 24 found; start..end, strand, type, name):
    194..782     -  rep_origin     ori: high-copy-number ColE1/pMB1/pBR322/pUC origin of replication
    953..1813    -  CDS            AmpR: β-lactamase; bla; confers resistance to ampicillin, carbenicillin, and related antibiotics
   1814..1918    -  promoter       AmpR promoter: bla
   1977..2029    -  misc_feature   bom (fragment): basis of mobility region from pBR322
   2184..2563    +  enhancer       CMV enhancer: human cytomegalovirus immediate early enhancer
   2564..2767    +  promoter       CMV promoter: human cytomegalovirus (CMV) immediate early promoter
   2769..2788    +  promoter       PLtetO-1 promoter (fragment): modified phage lambda PL promoter with tet operator sites (Lutz and Bujard, 1997)
   2790..2809    +  promoter       PLtetO-1 promoter (fragment): modified phage lambda PL promoter with tet operator sites (Lutz and Bujard, 1997)
   2817..2850    +  promoter       TRE3GV promoter (fragment): 3rd-generation Tet-responsive promoter that can be activated by binding of Tet-On® 3G, optimized for retroviral and lentiviral vectors
   2986..3003    +  protein_bind   attB1 (fragment): mutant version of attB; core recombination site for the Gateway® BP reaction BP Clonase™
   3009..4265    +  CDS            N: NCAP_SARS2 - Experimental evidence at protein level: Swiss-Prot protein existence level 1. Packages the positive strand viral genome RNA into a helical ribonucleocapsid (RNP) and plays a fundamental role during virion assembly through its interactions with the viral genome and membrane protein M. Plays an important role in enhancing the efficiency of subgenomic viral RNA transcription as well as viral replication (By similarity). May modulate transforming growth factor-beta signaling by binding host smad3 (By similarity). From Severe acute respiratory syndrome coronavirus 2 (2019-nCoV) (SARS-C
   4267..4291    -  protein_bind   attB2: mutant version of attB; recombination site for the Gateway® BP reaction BP Clonase™
   4479..5438    +  CDS            birA: BIRA_ECOLI - Also known as bioR, dhbB. Experimental evidence at protein level: Swiss-Prot protein existence level 1. Acts both as a biotin--[acetyl-CoA-carboxylase] ligase and a biotin-operon repressor. In the presence of ATP, BirA activates biotin to form the BirA-biotinyl-5'-adenylate (BirA-bio-5'-AMP or holoBirA) complex. HoloBirA can either transfer the biotinyl moiety to the biotin carboxyl carrier protein (BCCP) subunit of acetyl-CoA carboxylase, or bind to the biotin operator site and inhibit transcription of the operon. From Escherichia coli (strain K12).
   5488..5712    +  polyA_signal   bGH poly(A) signal: bovine growth hormone polyadenylation signal
   5716..5737    +  promoter       SV40 promoter (fragment): SV40 enhancer and early promoter
   5758..5991    +  rep_origin     f1 ori (fragment) (sequence partly withheld): f1 bacteriophage origin of replication; arrow indicates direction of (+) strand synthesis
   5996..6043    +  protein_bind   FRT: FLP-mediated recombination occurs in the 8-bp core sequence TCTAGAAA (Turan and Bode, 2011). FLP recombinase from the Saccharomyces cerevisiae 2μ plasmid
   6051..7073    +  CDS            HygR: aminoglycoside phosphotransferase from E. coli; aph(4)-Ia; confers resistance to hygromycin
   7083..7208    +  CDS            ble (fragment): BLE_KLEPN - Experimental evidence at protein level: Swiss-Prot protein existence level 1. Binding protein with a strong affinity to the bleomycin family of antibiotics. Binds to CL990; an antimitotic-antibiotic compound. From Klebsiella pneumoniae.
   7203..7324    +  polyA_signal   SV40 poly(A) signal: SV40 polyadenylation signal
   7397..7413    -  protein_bind   lac operator: The lac repressor binds to the lac operator to inhibit transcription in E. coli. This inhibition can be relieved by adding lactose or isopropyl-β-D-thiogalactopyranoside (IPTG). lac repressor encoded by lacI
   7421..7451    -  promoter       lac promoter: promoter for the E. coli lac operon
   7466..7487    -  protein_bind   CAP binding site: CAP binding activates transcription in the presence of cAMP. E. coli catabolite activator protein
   7500..11      -  CDS            lacI (fragment) (across the origin): lac repressor; lacI; The lac repressor binds to the lac operator to inhibit transcription in E. coli. This inhibition can be relieved by adding lactose or isopropyl-β-D-thiogalactopyranoside (IPTG).
