[The description below was written by a language model from this plasmid's Addgene catalogue record and pLannotate feature annotations shown in this document.]
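Description:
MAC-SARS-CoV-2 N is a 7.6 kb mammalian expression plasmid built on the MAC-tag-C backbone, into which the nucleocapsid (N) gene of SARS-CoV-2 was introduced by Gateway cloning. It is propagated in E. coli through a high-copy ColE1/pUC-type origin and selected with ampicillin via the β-lactamase gene. A partial f1 origin and remnants of lac regulatory sequence are also annotated in the backbone.

The N open reading frame sits between attB1 and attB2 recombination sites, downstream of the CMV immediate-early enhancer and promoter. Two short tet operator-like fragments are annotated directly after the promoter, which suggests a tetracycline-regulatable CMV arrangement in cells expressing the Tet repressor, although the record does not state this explicitly. Downstream of attB2 lies an E. coli birA-derived coding sequence, followed by the bGH polyadenylation signal. This corresponds to the C-terminal MAC-tag listed in the catalogue entry, whose biotin ligase module permits proximity biotinylation of proteins near the bait. Any affinity epitopes in the tag are not individually annotated in the feature table. An FRT site placed immediately upstream of a hygromycin resistance gene that has no full promoter of its own, terminated by an SV40 poly(A) signal, is the layout typical of FLP-mediated integration into a genomic FRT landing site, with hygromycin selection of stable isogenic lines.

The stated purpose is MAC-tagged gene expression. The associated work describes a combined proximity labeling and affinity purification mass spectrometry workflow, so this construct serves as a bait for mapping host protein interactions of the viral nucleocapsid protein.
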