Addgene plasmid #158370: MAC-SARS-CoV-2 N
Purpose: MAC-tagged gene expression
Depositing lab: Markku Varjosalo. Depositing organization: University of Helsinki, Institute of Biotechnology. Publication: Combined proximity labeling and affinity purification-mass spectrometry workflow for mapping and visualizing protein interaction networks. Liu X, Salokas K, Weldatsadik RG, Gawriyski L, Varjosalo M. Nat Protoc. 2020 Aug 10. pii: 10.1038/s41596-020-0365-x. doi: 10.1038/s41596-020-0365-x. PubMed 32778839.
Backbone
  Vector backbone: MAC-tag-C (#108077)
  Vector type: Mammalian Expression
Growth in bacteria
  Bacterial resistance: Ampicillin, 100 μg/mL
  Growth temperature: 37°C
  Growth strain: DH5alpha
  Copy number: High Copy
Gene/Insert
  Gene/Insert name: SARS-CoV-2 N
  Species: Other
  Entrez Gene: N (a.k.a. GU280_gp10)
  Tag / fusion protein: MAC-tag (C terminal on backbone)
  Cloning method: Gateway Cloning
Terms and licenses: Academic/Nonprofit Terms; Industry Terms
How to cite: MAC-SARS-CoV-2 N was a gift from Markku Varjosalo (Addgene plasmid # 158370 ; http://n2t.net/addgene:158370 ; RRID:Addgene_158370)
